Addgene plasmid #104733: pUG-304
Purpose: Level 2 construct
Depositing lab: Marco Trujillo. Depositing organization: Leibniz Institute of Plant Biochemistry (IPB). Publication: UbiGate: a synthetic biology toolbox to analyse ubiquitination. Kowarschik K, Hoehenwarter W, Marillonnet S, Trujillo M. New Phytol. 2018 Mar;217(4):1749-1763. doi: 10.1111/nph.14900. Epub 2017 Nov 30. PubMed 29194629.
Backbone
  Vector backbone: pET-28GG
  Backbone size w/o insert (bp): 5190
  Vector type: Bacterial Expression
Growth in bacteria
  Bacterial resistance: Kanamycin, 50 μg/mL
  Growth temperature: 37°C
  Growth strain: DH5alpha
  Copy number: Low Copy
Gene/Insert
  Gene/Insert name: HIS-Ubq_UBA1_HA-UBC13_EL3 (alt name: AT4G05320,AT2G30110,AT3G46460)
  Species: A. thaliana (mustard weed)
  Insert size (bp): 4393
  Promoter: T7
  Tag / fusion protein: HIS-Ubq, HA-E2 (N terminal on insert)
  Cloning method: Restriction Enzyme; 5′ cloning site BpiI (destroyed during cloning); 3′ cloning site BpiI (destroyed during cloning)
  Sequencing primers: 5′ T7; 3′ T7 Terminal
Terms and licenses: Academic/Nonprofit Terms; Industry Terms: Not Available to Industry
How to cite: pUG-304 was a gift from Marco Trujillo (Addgene plasmid # 104733 ; http://n2t.net/addgene:104733 ; RRID:Addgene_104733)
