[The description below was written by a language model from this plasmid's Addgene catalogue record and pLannotate feature annotations shown in this document.]
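Description:
pUG-304 is a bacterial expression plasmid from the UbiGate synthetic biology toolbox for analysing ubiquitination, catalogued as a "Level 2" construct, meaning a multigene assembly built by modular cloning. It is based on pET-28GG, a pET-28-type backbone, and the insert was introduced through BpiI sites that were destroyed during assembly. The plasmid is selected with kanamycin (aph(3')-Ia) and replicates from a ColE1/pBR322-type origin accompanied by bom and rop, consistent with its listing as low copy. It also carries an f1 origin and a lacI repressor gene. Short tetracycline-resistance fragments in the annotation are backbone remnants, not functional markers.

The roughly 4.4 kb payload is a polycistronic operon driven by a single T7 promoter with a lac operator, so expression depends on T7 RNA polymerase and is inducible with IPTG. It ends at a T7 terminator. Three Arabidopsis thaliana open reading frames follow one another, each preceded by its own T7 gene 10-type ribosome binding site. They are His-tagged ubiquitin, the E1 ubiquitin-activating enzyme UBA1, and the E2 ubiquitin-conjugating enzyme UBC13 carrying N-terminal HA epitope repeats. The "EL3" in the insert name is not explained in the record and may denote an assembly end-linker module. No E3 ligase or substrate coding sequence is annotated.

Co-expressing tagged ubiquitin with E1 and E2 would supply the upstream part of the plant ubiquitination cascade in E. coli, with the tags allowing detection or purification of the components and conjugates. The record itself states no purpose beyond "Level 2 construct". The depositor and repository sequences differ by only a few nucleotides in length and give the same annotated feature set.
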