Features (pLannotate 1.2.2; 25 found; start..end, strand, type, name):
     12..467     +  rep_origin     f1 ori (sequence partly withheld): f1 bacteriophage origin of replication; arrow indicates direction of (+) strand synthesis
    494..551     +  promoter       AmpR promoter (fragment): bla
    560..1375    -  CDS            KanR: aminoglycoside phosphotransferase; aph(3')-Ia; confers resistance to kanamycin in bacteria or G418 (Geneticin®) in eukaryotes
   1497..2085    +  rep_origin     ori: high-copy-number ColE1/pMB1/pBR322/pUC origin of replication
   2271..2413    -  misc_feature   bom: basis of mobility region from pBR322
   2515..2706    -  CDS            rop: Rop protein, which maintains plasmids at low copy number; rop
   2723..3103    +  CDS            YPB1_ECOLX: Protein predicted: Swiss-Prot protein existence level 4. From Escherichia coli.
   3175..3466    -  CDS            TcR (fragment): tetracycline efflux protein; tet; confers resistance to tetracycline
   3481..3502    -  protein_bind   CAP binding site: CAP binding activates transcription in the presence of cAMP. E. coli catabolite activator protein
   3515..4597    -  CDS            lacI: lac repressor; lacI; The lac repressor binds to the lac operator to inhibit transcription in E. coli. This inhibition can be relieved by adding lactose or isopropyl-β-D-thiogalactopyranoside (IPTG).
   4598..4675    -  promoter       lacI promoter: lacI
   4683..4962    -  CDS            TcR (fragment): tetracycline efflux protein; tet; confers resistance to tetracycline
   4984..5002    +  promoter       T7 promoter: promoter for bacteriophage T7 RNA polymerase
   5003..5027    +  protein_bind   lac operator: The lac repressor binds to the lac operator to inhibit transcription in E. coli. This inhibition can be relieved by adding lactose or isopropyl-β-D-thiogalactopyranoside (IPTG). lac repressor encoded by lacI
   5048..5065    +  RBS            RBS (fragment): efficient ribosome binding site from bacteriophage T7 gene 10 (Olins and Rangwala, 1989)
   5080..5098    +  CDS            9xHis (fragment): 9xHis affinity tag
   5105..5332    +  CDS            UBIQ_AVESA: Experimental evidence at protein level: Swiss-Prot protein existence level 1. Ubiquitin exists either covalently attached to another protein, or free (unanchored). When covalently bound, it is conjugated to target proteins via an isopeptide bond either as a monomer (monoubiquitin), a polymer linked via different Lys residues of the ubiquitin (polyubiquitin chains) or a linear polymer linked via the initiator Met of the ubiquitin (linear polyubiquitin chains). Polyubiquitin chains, when attached to a target protein, have different functions depending on the Lys residue of the ubiquitin that is
   5344..5361    +  RBS            RBS (fragment): efficient ribosome binding site from bacteriophage T7 gene 10 (Olins and Rangwala, 1989)
   5368..8607    +  CDS            UBA1: UBE11_ARATH - Also known as MOS5. Experimental evidence at protein level: Swiss-Prot protein existence level 1. Activates ubiquitin by first adenylating its C-terminal glycine residue with ATP, and thereafter linking this residue to the side chain of a cysteine residue in E1, yielding a ubiquitin-E1 thioester and free AMP. From Arabidopsis thaliana (Mouse-ear cress).
   8619..8636    +  RBS            RBS (fragment): efficient ribosome binding site from bacteriophage T7 gene 10 (Olins and Rangwala, 1989)
   8646..8734    +  CDS            3xHA (fragment): three tandem HA epitope tags
   8748..8836    +  CDS            3xHA (fragment): three tandem HA epitope tags
   8838..9335    +  CDS            UBC13: UBC13_ARATH - Experimental evidence at transcript level: Swiss-Prot protein existence level 2. Accepts the ubiquitin from the E1 complex and catalyzes its covalent attachment to other proteins. Involved in the formation of multiubiquitin chains. Signal the protein for selective degradation. From Arabidopsis thaliana (Mouse-ear cress).
   9454..9503    +  CDS            SET1 (fragment): solubility-enhancement tag derived from T7 phage gene 10B
   9511..9558    +  terminator     T7 terminator: transcription terminator for bacteriophage T7 RNA polymerase
>Addgene plasmid #104733 | pUG-304 | depositor full sequence | sequence record 198561 | Full Sequence
TGGCGAATGGG
[124 nt withheld, positions 12-135]
C
[91 nt withheld, positions 137-227]
A
[49 nt withheld, positions 229-277]
CCTTTGACGTTGGAGTCCACGTTCTTT
[37 nt withheld, positions 305-341]
ACCCTATCTCGGTCTATTCTTTTGATTTATAAGGGATTTTGCCGATTTCGGCCTATTGGTTAAAAAATGA
GCTGATTTAACAAAAATTTAACGCGAATTTTAACAAAATATTAACGTTTACAATTTCAGGTGGCACTTTT
CGGGGAAATGTGCGCGGAACCCCTATTTGTTTATTTTTCTAAATACATTCAAATATGTATCCGCTCATGA
ATTAATTCTTAGAAAAACTCATCGAGCATCAAATGAAACTGCAATTTATTCATATCAGGATTATCAATAC
CATATTTTTGAAAAAGCCGTTTCTGTAATGAAGGAGAAAACTCACCGAGGCAGTTCCATAGGATGGCAAG
ATCCTGGTATCGGTCTGCGATTCCGACTCGTCCAACATCAATACAACCTATTAATTTCCCCTCGTCAAAA
ATAAGGTTATCAAGTGAGAAATCACCATGAGTGACGACTGAATCCGGTGAGAATGGCAAAAGTTTATGCA
TTTCTTTCCAGACTTGTTCAACAGGCCAGCCATTACGCTCGTCATCAAAATCACTCGCATCAACCAAACC
GTTATTCATTCGTGATTGCGCCTGAGCGAGTCGAAATACGCGATCGCTGTTAAAAGGACAATTACAAACA
GGAATCGAATGCAACCGGCGCAGGAACACTGCCAGCGCATCAACAATATTTTCACCTGAATCAGGATATT
CTTCTAATACCTGGAATGCTGTTTTCCCGGGGATCGCAGTGGTGAGTAACCATGCATCATCAGGAGTACG
GATAAAATGCTTGATGGTCGGAAGAGGCATAAATTCCGTCAGCCAGTTTAGTCTGACCATCTCATCTGTA
ACATCATTGGCAACGCTACCTTTGCCATGTTTCAGAAACAACTCTGGCGCATCGGGCTTCCCATACAATC
GATAGATTGTCGCACCTGATTGCCCGACATTATCGCGAGCCCATTTATACCCATATAAATCAGCATCCAT
GTTGGAATTTAATCGCGGCCTAGAGCAAGACGTTTCCCGTTGAATATGGCTCATAACACCCCTTGTATTA
CTGTTTATGTAAGCAGACAGTTTTATTGTTCATGACCAAAATCCCTTAACGTGAGTTTTCGTTCCACTGA
GCGTCAGACCCCGTAGAAAAGATCAAAGGATCTTCTTGAGATCCTTTTTTTCTGCGCGTAATCTGCTGCT
TGCAAACAAAAAAACCACCGCTACCAGCGGTGGTTTGTTTGCCGGATCAAGAGCTACCAACTCTTTTTCC
GAAGGTAACTGGCTTCAGCAGAGCGCAGATACCAAATACTGTCCTTCTAGTGTAGCCGTAGTTAGGCCAC
CACTTCAAGAACTCTGTAGCACCGCCTACATACCTCGCTCTGCTAATCCTGTTACCAGTGGCTGCTGCCA
GTGGCGATAAGTCGTGTCTTACCGGGTTGGACTCAAGACGATAGTTACCGGATAAGGCGCAGCGGTCGGG
CTGAACGGGGGGTTCGTGCACACAGCCCAGCTTGGAGCGAACGACCTACACCGAACTGAGATACCTACAG
CGTGAGCTATGAGAAAGCGCCACGCTTCCCGAAGGGAGAAAGGCGGACAGGTATCCGGTAAGCGGCAGGG
TCGGAACAGGAGAGCGCACGAGGGAGCTTCCAGGGGGAAACGCCTGGTATCTTTATAGTCCTGTCGGGTT
TCGCCACCTCTGACTTGAGCGTCGATTTTTGTGATGCTCGTCAGGGGGGCGGAGCCTATGGAAAAACGCC
AGCAACGCGGCCTTTTTACGGTTCCTGGCCTTTTGCTGGCCTTTTGCTCACATGTTCTTTCCTGCGTTAT
CCCCTGATTCTGTGGATAACCGTATTACCGCCTTTGAGTGAGCTGATACCGCTCGCCGCAGCCGAACGAC
CGAGCGCAGCGAGTCAGTGAGCGAGGAAGCGGAAGAGCGCCTGATGCGGTATTTTCTCCTTACGCATCTG
TGCGGTATTTCACACCGCATATATGGTGCACTCTCAGTACAATCTGCTCTGATGCCGCATAGTTAAGCCA
GTATACACTCCGCTATCGCTACGTGACTGGGTCATGGCTGCGCCCCGACACCCGCCAACACCCGCTGACG
CGCCCTGACGGGCTTGTCTGCTCCCGGCATCCGCTTACAGACAAGCTGTGACCGACTCCGGGAGCTGCAT
GTGTCAGAGGTTTTCACCGTCATCACCGAAACGCGCGAGGCAGCTGCGGTAAAGCTCATCAGCGTGGTCG
TGAAGCGATTCACAGATGTCTGCCTGTTCATCCGCGTCCAGCTCGTTGAGTTTCTCCAGAAGCGTTAATG
TCTGGCTTCTGATAAAGCGGGCCATGTTAAGGGCGGTTTTTTCCTGTTTGGTCACTGATGCCTCCGTGTA
AGGGGGATTTCTGTTCATGGGGGTAATGATACCGATGAAACGAGAGAGGATGCTCACGATACGGGTTACT
GATGATGAACATGCCCGGTTACTGGAACGTTGTGAGGGTAAACAACTGGCGGTATGGATGCGGCGGGACC
AGAGAAAAATCACTCAGGGTCAATGCCAGCGCTTCGTTAATACAGATGTAGGTGTTCCACAGGGTAGCCA
GCAGCATCCTGCGATGCAGATCCGGAACATAATGGTGCAGGGCGCTGACTTCCGCGTTTCCAGACTTTAC
GAAACACGGAAACCCAAGACCATTCATGTTGTTGCTCAGGTCGCAGACGTTTTGCAGCAGCAGTCGCTTC
ACGTTCGCTCGCGTATCGGTGATTCATTCTGCTAACCAGTAAGGCAACCCCGCCAGCCTAGCCGGGTCCT
CAACGACAGGAGCACGATCATGCGCACCCGTGGGGCCGCCATGCCGGCGATAATGGCCTGCTTCTCGCCG
AAACGTTTGGTGGCGGGACCAGTGACGAAGGCTTGAGCGAGGGCGTGCAAGATTCCGAATACCGCAAGCG
ACAGGCCGATCATCGTCGCGCTCCAGCGAAAGCGGTCCTCGCCGAAAATGACCCAGAGCGCTGCCGGCAC
CTGTCCTACGAGTTGCATGATAAAGAACACAGTCATAAGTGCGGCGACGATAGTCATGCCCCGCGCCCAC
CGGAAGGAGCTGACTGGGTTGAAGGCTCTCAAGGGCATCGGTCGAGATCCCGGTGCCTAATGAGTGAGCT
AACTTACATTAATTGCGTTGCGCTCACTGCCCGCTTTCCAGTCGGGAAACCTGTCGTGCCAGCTGCATTA
ATGAATCGGCCAACGCGCGGGGAGAGGCGGTTTGCGTATTGGGCGCCAGGGTGGTTTTTCTTTTCACCAG
TGACACGGGCAACAGCTGATTGCCCTTCACCGCCTGGCCCTGAGAGAGTTGCAGCAAGCGGTCCACGCTG
GTTTGCCCCAGCAGGCGAAAATCCTGTTTGATGGTGGTTAACGGCGGGATATAACATGAGCTGTCCTCGG
TATCGTCGTATCCCACTACCGAGATATCCGCACCAACGCGCAGCCCGGACTCGGTAATGGCGCGCATTGC
GCCCAGCGCCATCTGATCGTTGGCAACCAGCATCGCAGTGGGAACGATGCCCTCATTCAGCATTTGCATG
GTTTGTTGAAAACCGGACATGGCACTCCAGTCGCCTTCCCGTTCCGCTATCGGCTGAATTTGATTGCGAG
TGAGATATTTATGCCAGCCAGCCAGACGCAGACGCGCCGAGACAGAACTTAATGGGCCCGCTAACAGCGC
GATTTGCTGGTGACCCAATGCGACCAGATGCTCCACGCCCAGTCGCGTACCGTCCTCATGGGAGAAAATA
ATACTGTTGATGGGTGTCTGGTCAGAGACATCAAGAAATAACGCCGGAACATTAGTGCAGGCAGCTTCCA
CAGCAATGGCATCCTGGTCATCCAGCGGATAGTTAATGATCAGCCCACTGACGCGTTGCGCGAGAAGATT
GTGCACCGCCGCTTTACAGGCTTCGACGCCGCTTCGTTCTACCATCGACACCACCACGCTGGCACCCAGT
TGATCGGCGCGAGATTTAATCGCCGCGACAATTTGCGACGGCGCGTGCAGGGCCAGACTGGAGGTGGCAA
CGCCAATCAGCAACGACTGTTTGCCCGCCAGTTGTTGTGCCACGCGGTTGGGAATGTAATTCAGCTCCGC
CATCGCCGCTTCCACTTTTTCCCGCGTTTTCGCAGAAACGTGGCTGGCCTGGTTCACCACGCGGGAAACG
GTCTGATAAGAGACACCGGCATACTCTGCGACATCGTATAACGTTACTGGTTTCACATTCACCACCCTGA
ATTGACTCTCTTCCGGGCGCTATCATGCCATACCGCGAAAGGTTTTGCGCCATTCGATGGTGTCCGGGAT
CTCGACGCTCTCCCTTATGCGACTCCTGCATTAGGAAGCAGCCCAGTAGTAGGTTGAGGCCGTTGAGCAC
CGCCGCCGCAAGGAATGGTGCATGCAAGGAGATGGCGCCCAACAGTCCCCCGGCCACGGGGCCTGCCACC
ATACCCACGCCGAAACAAGCGCTCATGAGCCCGAAGTGGCGAGCCCGATCTTCCCCATCGGTGATGTCGG
CGATATAGGCGCCAGCAACCGCACCTGTGGCGCCGGTGATGCCGGCCACGATGCGTCCGGCGTAGAGGAT
CGAGATCTCGATCCCGCGAAATTAATACGACTCACTATAGGGGAATTGTGAGCGGATAACAATTCCCCTC
TAGAAATAATTTTGCCTTAACTTTAAGAAGGAGATATACCATGGGCAGCCACCACCACCACCACCACAGC
GGAATGCAGATCTTTGTTAAGACTCTCACCGGAAAGACAATCACCCTGGAGGTGGAAAGCTCCGACACCA
TCGACAACGTTAAGGCCAAGATCCAGGATAAGGAGGGCATTCCTCCGGATCAGCAGAGGCTTATTTTCGC
CGGCAAGCAGCTAGAGGATGGCCGTACGTTGGCTGATTACAATATCCAGAAGGAATCCACCCTCCACTTG
GTCCTCAGGCTCCGTGGTGGTTAAGCTTGCAATTAACTTTAAGAAGGAGATATACAATGCTTCACAAGCG
AGCTAGTGAAGCTAACGATAAGAACGATAATACCATCATCGGTTCCGATTTAGCATCATCTAAGAAACGC
CGTATCGATTTCACTGAATCTTCGTCTGATAAGTCATCTTCGATTTTAGCTTCTGGTAGTAGCAGGGGTT
TTCACGGCGATAGCGTCGTTCAGCAAATCGACATGGCTTTTGGTAATTCGAACCGTCAGGAGATTGATGA
AGATCTGCACAGTCGCCAGCTCGCCGTCTATGGTCGTGAGACTATGAGGCGTCTCTTTGCTTCCAATGTT
CTCATCTCGGGGATGCACGGTCTTGGTGCCGAGATTGCCAAGAATCTTATACTTGCTGGTGTGAAGTCTG
TGACCTTGCATGATGAAAGAGTTGTAGAGCTATGGGACTTATCAAGCAACTTTGTTTTCTCGGAGGATGA
TGTTGGCAAGAATAGAGCAGATGCTTCTGTTCAGAAGTTACAGGATCTTAACAATGCTGTGGTTGTCTCT
AGCTTGACCAAAAGCTTAAACAAAGAGGATCTTTCTGGCTTCCAGGTTGTTGTATTCTCTGACATAAGCA
TGGAAAGAGCAATCGAATTTGATGACTATTGTCACAGCCATCAGCCTCCTATCGCTTTTGTCAAGGCTGA
TGTCAGGGGTCTTTTCGGCTCTGTCTTTTGTGATTTTGGGCCTGAATTTGCGGTTCTTGATGTTGATGGA
GAGGAACCCCATACAGGCATCATTGCGTCTATCTCTAATGAGAACCAGGCATTTATTTCCTGTGTCGACG
ATGAGAGGCTTGAGTTTGAAGATGGTGACCTAGTTGTTTTCTCAGAAGTTGAGGGTATGACAGAATTGAA
TGATGGGAAACCAAGGAAGATAAAAAGTACACGGCCATATTCATTCACCCTTGATGAGGACACTACTAAC
TATGGAACATATGTGAAGGGTGGTATTGTCACTCAAGTGAAACAGCCAAAGTTACTGAATTTCAAGCCAT
TGAGGGAAGCGCTTAAGGATCCAGGGGATTTTCTATTTAGTGATTTCTCTAAGTTTGATCGGCCTCCACT
CCTTCACTTAGCATTCCAGGCACTTGATCATTTTAAAGCTGAAGCTGGCAGATTTCCTGTTGCTGGCTCA
GAAGAGGACGCTCAGAAGCTTATATCGATTGCCACAGCCATCAATACCGGGCAGGGTGATTTAAAGGTGG
AGAATGTTGATCAGAAGCTTCTAAGACACTTTTCCTTTGGAGCCAAGGCTGTCCTGAATCCTATGGCTGC
AATGTTTGGCGGTATTGTTGGACAGGAGGTTGTTAAAGCTTGCTCTGGAAAATTTCATCCTCTCTTCCAG
TTTTTCTACTTTGATTCAGTGGAGTCACTCCCCTCTGAACCTGTGGACTCGAGTGACTTTGCACCAAGAA
ACAGCCGGTATGATGCCCAAATATCTGTATTTGGGGCCAAGTTCCAGAAGAAACTTGAAGATGCTAAAGT
TTTCACAGTAGGGTCTGGTGCTCTTGGCTGTGAGTTCTTGAAAAATTTGGCTCTGATGGGGGTTTCTTGT
GGAAGCCAAGGGAAGCTGACAGTGACAGATGATGATATCATTGAGAAGAGTAACCTCAGTCGTCAATTTC
TGTTCCGTGACTGGAACATTGGACAGGCTAAATCCACAGTTGCTGCTTCGGCTGCTGCTGTTATAAATCC
TCGCTTCAACATTGAGGCCCTGCAAAACCGTGTTGGCGCGGAGACTGAGAATGTATTTGACGATGCCTTC
TGGGAGAACTTAACTGTTGTCGTCAATGCACTGGATAATGTTAATGCGAGGCTCTATGTTGATTCGAGGT
GCTTGTATTTCCAGAAGCCTCTCCTTGAGTCTGGAACTCTTGGTACAAAGTGCAACACACAGTCGGTTAT
CCCACATCTAACTGAAAATTACGGTGCCTCAAGGGACCCACCAGAGAAACAGGCCCCCATGTGTACAGTG
CATTCCTTCCCGCATAACATTGATCACTGTTTAACTTGGGCTCGCTCTGAGTTTGAGGGTCTGCTGGAGA
AAACTCCCGCTGAAGTGAATGCATATCTTTCTAGCCCAGTTGAGTACACTAACTCAATGATGAGTGCTGG
TGATGCTCAGGCGAGGGACACATTGGAGAGGATTGTTGAGTGCCTTGAAAAGGAGAAGTGTGAAACCTTC
CAAGACTGCTTAACCTGGGCACGACTGAGGTTTGAGGATTACTTTGTGAACCGTGTCAAGCAATTGATAT
ACACATTTCCTGAAGATGCTGCGACTAGTACCGGAGCTCCATTCTGGTCTGCTCCAAAAAGATTCCCTCG
TCCACTCCAGTACTCGTCGTCCGACCCAAGTCTCCTTAACTTTATCACAGCGACTGCTATTTTACGAGCA
GAGACATTTGGGATCCCGATACCTGAGTGGACTAAGAACCCAAAGGAAGCAGCAGAAGCTGTTGACAGAG
TGATAGTCCCAGACTTTGAGCCAAGGCAAGATGCAAAGATTGTGACTGATGAGAAAGCTACCACTTTAAC
CACTGCTTCGGTGGACGACGCTGCAGTCATCGACGATCTCATTGCTAAGATCGACCAGTGTAGGCATAAC
TTGTCGCCAGACTTCAGGATGAAACCTATTCAGTTCGAAAAGGATGATGATACAAACTATCACATGGATG
TGATAGCAGGACTAGCCAACATGAGGGCGAGAAATTACAGCATCCCTGAAGTGGACAAGCTGAAAGCAAA
GTTCATAGCAGGGAGAATCATCCCAGCCATTGCGACTTCAACAGCCATGGCTACTGGGCTGGTCTGCCTC
GAGCTGTACAAGGTCCTTGATGGAGGACATAAAGTGGAAGCTTACAGAAACACATTTGCCAACCTGGCAC
TTCCACTATTCTCCATGGCTGAACCACTTCCACCAAAGGTGGTGAAGCACCGTGACATGGCTTGGACAGT
TTGGGACAGATGGGTTCTCAAGGGAAACCCAACTCTTCGTGAGGTGTTGCAGTGGCTGGAGGACAAAGGG
CTTAGCGCATACAGCATCTCTTGTGGAAGCTGTCTACTGTTCAACAGTATGTTCACAAGGCACAAGGAGA
GGATGGACAAGAAGGTTGTGGATCTCGCTCGGGATGTTGCGAAAGTCGAGTTACCGCCTTATCGCAACCA
TCTTGATGTAGTGGTGGCTTGTGAGGATGAAGATGACAATGACGTCGATATTCCTCTCGTCTCTATCTAC
TTCAGGTGAGCTTACTATTAACTTTAAGAAGGAGATATACCATGTACCCATACGATGTTCCTGACTATGC
GGGCTATCCCTATGACGTCCCGGACTATGCAGGATTGTATCCATATGACGTTCCAGATTACGCCACTAGA
GCTGCTTACCCATACGATGTTCCTGACTATGCGGGCTATCCCTATGACGTCCCGGACTATGCAGGATTGT
ATCCATATGACGTTCCAGATTACGCAATGAACTCACAAGCTTGTCTACTTCTTCAGAAACAGCTTAAAGA
TCTTTGTAAGCATCCTGTAGATGGATTCTCTGCTGGTTTAGTTGATGAGAAGAATATATTCGAATGGAGC
GTAACTATTATTGGACCTCCTGATACTCTCTATGAAGGAGGATTTTTCTATGCCATTATGTCATTCCCAC
AAAACTATCCTAATAGCCCACCTACGGTGCGGTTTACTTCAGATATTTGGCATCCTAACGTTTATCCCGA
TGGCCGCGTTTGTATATCTATTCTACATCCTCCTGGTGATGATCCAAGTGGATATGAGCTTGCAAGTGAG
CGTTGGACGCCTGTTCACACAGTTGAGAGTATCATGTTGAGTATTATATCAATGCTCTCTGGTCCCAACG
ACGAATCTCCAGCAAACGTTGAGGCTGCTAAAGAATGGAGAGAGAAGAGAGATGAGTTCAAGAAGAAAGT
GAGCCGTTGTGTCAGAAAGTCTCAAGAAATGTTTTGAGCTTTTACGCTTTTAAGCCAGCCCCGACACCCG
CCAACACCCGCTGACGCGCCCTGACGGGCTTGTCTGCTCCCGGCATCCGCTTACAGACAAGCTGTGACCG
GGATGAGATCCGGCTGCTAACAAAGCCCGAAAGGAAGCTGAGTTGGCTGCTGCCACCGCTGAGCAATAAC
TAGCATAACCCCTTGGGGCCTCTAAACGGGTCTTGAGGGGTTTTTTGCTGAAAGGAGGAACTATATCCGG
AT
