Features (pLannotate 1.2.2; 25 found; start..end, strand, type, name):
   1010..1087    -  promoter       lacI promoter: lacI
   1095..1374    -  CDS            TcR (fragment): tetracycline efflux protein; tet; confers resistance to tetracycline
   1396..1414    +  promoter       T7 promoter: promoter for bacteriophage T7 RNA polymerase
   1415..1439    +  protein_bind   lac operator: The lac repressor binds to the lac operator to inhibit transcription in E. coli. This inhibition can be relieved by adding lactose or isopropyl-β-D-thiogalactopyranoside (IPTG). lac repressor encoded by lacI
   1460..1477    +  RBS            RBS (fragment): efficient ribosome binding site from bacteriophage T7 gene 10 (Olins and Rangwala, 1989)
   1492..1510    +  CDS            9xHis (fragment): 9xHis affinity tag
   1517..1744    +  CDS            UBIQ_AVESA: Experimental evidence at protein level: Swiss-Prot protein existence level 1. Ubiquitin exists either covalently attached to another protein, or free (unanchored). When covalently bound, it is conjugated to target proteins via an isopeptide bond either as a monomer (monoubiquitin), a polymer linked via different Lys residues of the ubiquitin (polyubiquitin chains) or a linear polymer linked via the initiator Met of the ubiquitin (linear polyubiquitin chains). Polyubiquitin chains, when attached to a target protein, have different functions depending on the Lys residue of the ubiquitin that is
   1756..1773    +  RBS            RBS (fragment): efficient ribosome binding site from bacteriophage T7 gene 10 (Olins and Rangwala, 1989)
   1780..5019    +  CDS            UBA1: UBE11_ARATH - Also known as MOS5. Experimental evidence at protein level: Swiss-Prot protein existence level 1. Activates ubiquitin by first adenylating its C-terminal glycine residue with ATP, and thereafter linking this residue to the side chain of a cysteine residue in E1, yielding a ubiquitin-E1 thioester and free AMP. From Arabidopsis thaliana (Mouse-ear cress).
   5031..5048    +  RBS            RBS (fragment): efficient ribosome binding site from bacteriophage T7 gene 10 (Olins and Rangwala, 1989)
   5058..5146    +  CDS            3xHA (fragment): three tandem HA epitope tags
   5160..5248    +  CDS            3xHA (fragment): three tandem HA epitope tags
   5250..5747    +  CDS            UBC13: UBC13_ARATH - Experimental evidence at transcript level: Swiss-Prot protein existence level 2. Accepts the ubiquitin from the E1 complex and catalyzes its covalent attachment to other proteins. Involved in the formation of multiubiquitin chains. Signal the protein for selective degradation. From Arabidopsis thaliana (Mouse-ear cress).
   5866..5915    +  CDS            SET1 (fragment): solubility-enhancement tag derived from T7 phage gene 10B
   5923..5970    +  terminator     T7 terminator: transcription terminator for bacteriophage T7 RNA polymerase
   6007..6435    +  rep_origin     f1 ori (sequence partly withheld): f1 bacteriophage origin of replication; arrow indicates direction of (+) strand synthesis
   6488..6545    +  promoter       AmpR promoter (fragment): bla
   6554..7369    -  CDS            KanR: aminoglycoside phosphotransferase; aph(3')-Ia; confers resistance to kanamycin in bacteria or G418 (Geneticin®) in eukaryotes
   7491..8079    +  rep_origin     ori: high-copy-number ColE1/pMB1/pBR322/pUC origin of replication
   8265..8404    -  misc_feature   bom: basis of mobility region from pBR322
   8506..8697    -  CDS            rop: Rop protein, which maintains plasmids at low copy number; rop
   8714..9094    +  CDS            YPB1_ECOLX: Protein predicted: Swiss-Prot protein existence level 4. From Escherichia coli.
   9166..9457    -  CDS            TcR (fragment): tetracycline efflux protein; tet; confers resistance to tetracycline
   9472..9493    -  protein_bind   CAP binding site: CAP binding activates transcription in the presence of cAMP. E. coli catabolite activator protein
   9506..1009    -  CDS            lacI (across the origin): lac repressor; lacI; The lac repressor binds to the lac operator to inhibit transcription in E. coli. This inhibition can be relieved by adding lactose or isopropyl-β-D-thiogalactopyranoside (IPTG).
>Addgene plasmid #104733 | pUG-304 | addgene full sequence | sequence record 205495 | Addgene NGS Result
CGGTTTGCGTATTGGGCGCCAGGGTGGTTTTTCTTTTCACCAGTGACACGGGCAACAGCTGATTGCCCTT
CACCGCCTGGCCCTGAGAGAGTTGCAGCAAGCGGTCCACGCTGGTTTGCCCCAGCAGGCGAAAATCCTGT
TTGATGGTGGTTAACGGCGGGATATAACATGAGCTGTCCTCGGTATCGTCGTATCCCACTACCGAGATAT
CCGCACCAACGCGCAGCCCGGACTCGGTAATGGCGCGCATTGCGCCCAGCGCCATCTGATCGTTGGCAAC
CAGCATCGCAGTGGGAACGATGCCCTCATTCAGCATTTGCATGGTTTGTTGAAAACCGGACATGGCACTC
CAGTCGCCTTCCCGTTCCGCTATCGGCTGAATTTGATTGCGAGTGAGATATTTATGCCAGCCAGCCAGAC
GCAGACGCGCCGAGACAGAACTTAATGGGCCCGCTAACAGCGCGATTTGCTGGTGACCCAATGCGACCAG
ATGCTCCACGCCCAGTCGCGTACCGTCCTCATGGGAGAAAATAATACTGTTGATGGGTGTCTGGTCAGAG
ACATCAAGAAATAACGCCGGAACATTAGTGCAGGCAGCTTCCACAGCAATGGCATCCTGGTCATCCAGCG
GATAGTTAATGATCAGCCCACTGACGCGTTGCGCGAGAAGATTGTGCACCGCCGCTTTACAGGCTTCGAC
GCCGCTTCGTTCTACCATCGACACCACCACGCTGGCACCCAGTTGATCGGCGCGAGATTTAATCGCCGCG
ACAATTTGCGACGGCGCGTGCAGGGCCAGACTGGAGGTGGCAACGCCAATCAGCAACGACTGTTTGCCCG
CCAGTTGTTGTGCCACGCGGTTGGGAATGTAATTCAGCTCCGCCATCGCCGCTTCCACTTTTTCCCGCGT
TTTCGCAGAAACGTGGCTGGCCTGGTTCACCACGCGGGAAACGGTCTGATAAGAGACACCGGCATACTCT
GCGACATCGTATAACGTTACTGGTTTCACATTCACCACCCTGAATTGACTCTCTTCCGGGCGCTATCATG
CCATACCGCGAAAGGTTTTGCGCCATTCGATGGTGTCCGGGATCTCGACGCTCTCCCTTATGCGACTCCT
GCATTAGGAAGCAGCCCAGTAGTAGGTTGAGGCCGTTGAGCACCGCCGCCGCAAGGAATGGTGCATGCAA
GGAGATGGCGCCCAACAGTCCCCCGGCCACGGGGCCTGCCACCATACCCACGCCGAAACAAGCGCTCATG
AGCCCGAAGTGGCGAGCCCGATCTTCCCCATCGGTGATGTCGGCGATATAGGCGCCAGCAACCGCACCTG
TGGCGCCGGTGATGCCGGCCACGATGCGTCCGGCGTAGAGGATCGAGATCTCGATCCCGCGAAATTAATA
CGACTCACTATAGGGGAATTGTGAGCGGATAACAATTCCCCTCTAGAAATAATTTTGCCTTAACTTTAAG
AAGGAGATATACCATGGGCAGCCACCACCACCACCACCACAGCGGAATGCAGATCTTTGTTAAGACTCTC
ACCGGAAAGACAATCACCCTAGAGGTGGAAAGCTCCGACACCATCGACAACGTTAAGGCCAAGATCCAGG
ATAAGGAGGGCATTCCTCCGGATCAGCAGAGGCTTATTTTCGCCGGCAAGCAGCTAGAGGATGGCCGTAC
GTTGGCTGATTACAATATCCAGAAGGAATCCACCCTCCACTTGGTCCTCAGGCTCCGTGGTGGTTAAGCT
TGCAATTAACTTTAAGAAGGAGATATACAATGCTTCACAAGCGAGCTAGTGAAGCTAACGATAAGAACGA
TAATACCATCATCGGTTCCGATTTAGCATCATCTAAGAAACGCCGTATCGATTTCACTGAATCTTCGTCT
GATAAGTCATCTTCGATTTTAGCTTCTGGTAGTAGCAGGGGTTTTCACGGCGATAGCGTCGTTCAGCAAA
TCGACATGGCTTTTGGTAATTCGAACCGTCAGGAGATTGATGAAGATCTGCACAGTCGCCAGCTCGCCGT
CTATGGTCGTGAGACTATGAGGCGTCTCTTTGCTTCCAATGTTCTCATCTCGGGGATGCACGGTCTTGGT
GCCGAGATTGCCAAGAATCTTATACTTGCTGGTGTGAAGTCTGTGACCTTGCATGATGAAAGAGTTGTAG
AGCTATGGGACTTATCAAGCAACTTTGTTTTCTCGGAGGATGATGTTGGCAAGAATAGAGCAGATGCTTC
TGTTCAGAAGTTACAGGATCTTAACAATGCTGTGGTTGTCTCTAGCTTGACCAAAAGCTTAAACAAAGAG
GATCTTTCTGGCTTCCAGGTTGTTGTATTCTCTGACATAAGCATGGAAAGAGCAATCGAATTTGATGACT
ATTGTCACAGCCATCAGCCTCCTATCGCTTTTGTCAAGGCTGATGTCAGGGGTCTTTTCGGCTCTGTCTT
TTGTGATTTTGGGCCTGAATTTGCGGTTCTTGATGTTGATGGAGAGGAACCCCATACAGGCATCATTGCG
TCTATCTCTAATGAGAACCAGGCATTTATTTCCTGTGTCGACGATGAGAGGCTTGAGTTTGAAGATGGTG
ACCTAGTTGTTTTCTCAGAAGTTGAGGGTATGACAGAATTGAATGATGGGAAACCAAGGAAGATAAAAAG
TACACGGCCATATTCATTCACCCTTGATGAGGACACTACTAACTATGGAACATATGTGAAGGGTGGTATT
GTCACTCAAGTGAAACAGCCAAAGTTACTGAATTTCAAGCCATTGAGGGAAGCGCTTAAGGATCCAGGGG
ATTTTCTATTTAGTGATTTCTCTAAGTTTGATCGGCCTCCACTCCTTCACTTAGCATTCCAGGCACTTGA
TCATTTTAAAGCTGAAGCTGGCAGATTTCCTGTTGCTGGCTCAGAAGAGGACGCTCAGAAGCTTATATCG
ATTGCCACAGCCATCAATACCGGGCAGGGTGATTTAAAGGTGGAGAATGTTGATCAGAAGCTTCTAAGAC
ACTTTTCCTTTGGAGCCAAGGCTGTCCTGAATCCTATGGCTGCAATGTTTGGCGGTATTGTTGGACAGGA
GGTTGTTAAAGCTTGCTCTGGAAAATTTCATCCTCTCTTCCAGTTTTTCTACTTTGATTCAGTGGAGTCA
CTCCCCTCTGAACCTGTGGACTCGAGTGACTTTGCACCAAGAAACAGCCGGTATGATGCCCAAATATCTG
TATTTGGGGCCAAGTTCCAGAAGAAACTTGAAGATGCTAAAGTTTTCACAGTAGGGTCTGGTGCTCTTGG
CTGTGAGTTCTTGAAAAATTTGGCTCTGATGGGGGTTTCTTGTGGAAGCCAAGGGAAGCTGACAGTGACA
GATGATGATATCATTGAGAAGAGTAACCTCAGTCGTCAATTTCTGTTCCGTGACTGGAACATTGGACAGG
CTAAATCCACAGTTGCTGCTTCGGCTGCTGCTGTTATAAATCCTCGCTTCAACATTGAGGCCCTGCAAAA
CCGTGTTGGCGCGGAGACTGAGAATGTATTTGACGATGCCTTCTGGGAGAACTTAACTGTTGTCGTCAAT
GCACTGGATAATGTTAATGCGAGGCTCTATGTTGATTCGAGGTGCTTGTATTTCCAGAAGCCTCTCCTTG
AGTCTGGAACTCTTGGTACAAAGTGCAACACACAGTCGGTTATCCCACATCTAACTGAAAATTACGGTGC
CTCAAGGGACCCACCAGAGAAACAGGCCCCCATGTGTACAGTGCATTCCTTCCCGCATAACATTGATCAC
TGTTTAACTTGGGCTCGCTCTGAGTTTGAGGGTCTGCTGGAGAAAACTCCCGCTGAAGTGAATGCATATC
TTTCTAGCCCAGTTGAGTACACTAACTCAATGATGAGTGCTGGTGATGCTCAGGCGAGGGACACATTGGA
GAGGATTGTTGAGTGCCTTGAAAAGGAGAAGTGTGAAACCTTCCAAGACTGCTTAACCTGGGCACGACTG
AGGTTTGAGGATTACTTTGTGAACCGTGTCAAGCAATTGATATACACATTTCCTGAAGATGCTGCGACTA
GTACCGGAGCTCCATTCTGGTCTGCTCCAAAAAGATTCCCTCGTCCACTCCAGTACTCGTCGTCCGACCC
AAGTCTCCTTAACTTTATCACAGCGACTGCTATTTTACGAGCAGAGACATTTGGGATCCCGATACCTGAG
TGGACTAAGAACCCAAAGGAAGCAGCAGAAGCTGTTGACAGAGTGATAGTCCCAGACTTTGAGCCAAGGC
AAGATGCAAAGATTGTGACTGATGAGAAAGCTACCACTTTAACCACTGCTTCGGTGGACGACGCTGCAGT
CATCGACGATCTCATTGCTAAGATCGACCAGTGTAGGCATAACTTGTCGCCAGACTTCAGGATGAAACCT
ATTCAGTTCGAAAAGGATGATGATACAAACTATCACATGGATGTGATAGCAGGACTAGCCAACATGAGGG
CGAGAAATTACAGCATCCCTGAAGTGGACAAGCTGAAAGCAAAGTTCATAGCAGGGAGAATCATCCCAGC
CATTGCGACTTCAACAGCCATGGCTACTGGGCTGGTCTGCCTCGAGCTGTACAAGGTCCTTGATGGAGGA
CATAAAGTGGAAGCTTACAGAAACACATTTGCCAACCTGGCACTTCCACTATTCTCCATGGCTGAACCAC
TTCCACCAAAGGTGGTGAAGCACCGTGACATGGCTTGGACAGTTTGGGACAGATGGGTTCTCAAGGGAAA
CCCAACTCTTCGTGAGGTGTTGCAGTGGCTGGAGGACAAAGGGCTTAGCGCATACAGCATCTCTTGTGGA
AGCTGTCTACTGTTCAACAGTATGTTCACAAGGCACAAGGAGAGGATGGACAAGAAGGTTGTGGATCTCG
CTCGGGATGTTGCGAAAGTCGAGTTACCGCCTTATCGCAACCATCTTGATGTAGTGGTGGCTTGTGAGGA
TGAAGATGACAATGACGTCGATATTCCTCTCGTCTCTATCTACTTCAGGTGAGCTTACTATTAACTTTAA
GAAGGAGATATACCATGTACCCATACGATGTTCCTGACTATGCGGGCTATCCCTATGACGTCCCGGACTA
TGCAGGATTGTATCCATATGACGTTCCAGATTACGCCACTAGAGCTGCTTACCCATACGATGTTCCTGAC
TATGCGGGCTATCCCTATGACGTCCCGGACTATGCAGGATTGTATCCATATGACGTTCCAGATTACGCAA
TGAACTCACAAGCTTGTCTACTTCTTCAGAAACAGCTTAAAGATCTTTGTAAGCATCCTGTAGATGGATT
CTCTGCTGGTTTAGTTGATGAGAAGAATATATTCGAATGGAGCGTAACTATTATTGGACCTCCTGATACT
CTCTATGAAGGAGGATTTTTCTATGCCATTATGTCATTCCCACAAAACTATCCTAATAGCCCACCTACGG
TGCGGTTTACTTCAGATATTTGGCATCCTAACGTTTATCCCGATGGCCGCGTTTGTATATCTATTCTACA
TCCTCCTGGTGATGATCCAAGTGGATATGAGCTTGCAAGTGAGCGTTGGACGCCTGTTCACACAGTTGAG
AGTATCATGTTGAGTATTATATCAATGCTCTCTGGTCCCAACGACGAATCTCCAGCAAACGTTGAGGCTG
CTAAAGAATGGAGAGAGAAGAGAGATGAGTTCAAGAAGAAAGTGAGCCGTTGTGTCAGAAAGTCTCAAGA
AATGTTTTGAGCTTTTACGCTTTTAAGCCAGCCCCGACACCCGCCAACACCCGCTGACGCGCCCTGACGG
GCTTGTCTGCTCCCGGCATCCGCTTACAGACAAGCTGTGACCGGGATGAGATCCGGCTGCTAACAAAGCC
CGAAAGGAAGCTGAGTTGGCTGCTGCCACCGCTGAGCAATAACTAGCATAACCCCTTGGGGCCTCTAAAC
GGGTCTTGAGGGGTTTTTTGCTGAAAGGAGGAACTATATCCGGATTGGCGAATGGG
[124 nt withheld, positions 6007-6130]
C
[91 nt withheld, positions 6132-6222]
A
[49 nt withheld, positions 6224-6272]
CCTTTGACGTTGGAGTCCACGTTCTTT
[37 nt withheld, positions 6300-6336]
ACCCTATCTCGGTCTATTCTTTTGATTTATAAGGGATTTTGCCGATTTCGGCCTATTGGTTAAAAAATGA
GCTGATTTAACAAAAATTTAACGCGAATTTTAACAAAATATTAACGCTTACAATTTAGGTGGCACTTTTC
GGGGAAATGTGCGCGGAACCCCTATTTGTTTATTTTTCTAAATACATTCAAATATGTATCCGCTCATGAA
TTAATTCTTAGAAAAACTCATCGAGCATCAAATGAAACTGCAATTTATTCATATCAGGATTATCAATACC
ATATTTTTGAAAAAGCCGTTTCTGTAATGAAGGAGAAAACTCACCGAGGCAGTTCCATAGGATGGCAAGA
TCCTGGTATCGGTCTGCGATTCCGACTCGTCCAACATCAATACAACCTATTAATTTCCCCTCGTCAAAAA
TAAGGTTATCAAGTGAGAAATCACCATGAGTGACGACTGAATCCGGTGAGAATGGCAAAAGTTTATGCAT
TTCTTTCCAGACTTGTTCAACAGGCCAGCCATTACGCTCGTCATCAAAATCACTCGCATCAACCAAACCG
TTATTCATTCGTGATTGCGCCTGAGCGAGTCGAAATACGCGATCGCTGTTAAAAGGACAATTACAAACAG
GAATCGAATGCAACCGGCGCAGGAACACTGCCAGCGCATCAACAATATTTTCACCTGAATCAGGATATTC
TTCTAATACCTGGAATGCTGTTTTCCCGGGGATCGCAGTGGTGAGTAACCATGCATCATCAGGAGTACGG
ATAAAATGCTTGATGGTCGGAAGAGGCATAAATTCCGTCAGCCAGTTTAGTCTGACCATCTCATCTGTAA
CATCATTGGCAACGCTACCTTTGCCATGTTTCAGAAACAACTCTGGCGCATCGGGCTTCCCATACAATCG
ATAGATTGTCGCACCTGATTGCCCGACATTATCGCGAGCCCATTTATACCCATATAAATCAGCATCCATG
TTGGAATTTAATCGCGGCCTAGAGCAAGACGTTTCCCGTTGAATATGGCTCATAACACCCCTTGTATTAC
TGTTTATGTAAGCAGACAGTTTTATTGTTCATGACCAAAATCCCTTAACGTGAGTTTTCGTTCCACTGAG
CGTCAGACCCCGTAGAAAAGATCAAAGGATCTTCTTGAGATCCTTTTTTTCTGCGCGTAATCTGCTGCTT
GCAAACAAAAAAACCACCGCTACCAGCGGTGGTTTGTTTGCCGGATCAAGAGCTACCAACTCTTTTTCCG
AAGGTAACTGGCTTCAGCAGAGCGCAGATACCAAATACTGTCCTTCTAGTGTAGCCGTAGTTAGGCCACC
ACTTCAAGAACTCTGTAGCACCGCCTACATACCTCGCTCTGCTAATCCTGTTACCAGTGGCTGCTGCCAG
TGGCGATAAGTCGTGTCTTACCGGGTTGGACTCAAGACGATAGTTACCGGATAAGGCGCAGCGGTCGGGC
TGAACGGGGGGTTCGTGCACACAGCCCAGCTTGGAGCGAACGACCTACACCGAACTGAGATACCTACAGC
GTGAGCTATGAGAAAGCGCCACGCTTCCCGAAGGGAGAAAGGCGGACAGGTATCCGGTAAGCGGCAGGGT
CGGAACAGGAGAGCGCACGAGGGAGCTTCCAGGGGGAAACGCCTGGTATCTTTATAGTCCTGTCGGGTTT
CGCCACCTCTGACTTGAGCGTCGATTTTTGTGATGCTCGTCAGGGGGGCGGAGCCTATGGAAAAACGCCA
GCAACGCGGCCTTTTTACGGTTCCTGGCCTTTTGCTGGCCTTTTGCTCACATGTTCTTTCCTGCGTTATC
CCCTGATTCTGTGGATAACCGTATTACCGCCTTTGAGTGAGCTGATACCGCTCGCCGCAGCCGAACGACC
GAGCGCAGCGAGTCAGTGAGCGAGGAAGCGGAAGAGCGCCTGATGCGGTATTTTCTCCTTACGCATCTGT
GCGGTATTTCACACCGCAATGGTGCACTCTCAGTACAATCTGCTCTGATGCCGCATAGTTAAGCCAGTAT
ACACTCCGCTATCGCTACGTGACTGGGTCATGGCTGCGCCCCGACACCCGCCAACACCCGCTGACGCGCC
CTGACGGGCTTGTCTGCTCCCGGCATCCGCTTACAGACAAGCTGTGACCGACTCCGGGAGCTGCATGTGT
CAGAGGTTTTCACCGTCATCACCGAAACGCGCGAGGCAGCTGCGGTAAAGCTCATCAGCGTGGTCGTGAA
GCGATTCACAGATGTCTGCCTGTTCATCCGCGTCCAGCTCGTTGAGTTTCTCCAGAAGCGTTAATGTCTG
GCTTCTGATAAAGCGGGCCATGTTAAGGGCGGTTTTTTCCTGTTTGGTCACTGATGCCTCCGTGTAAGGG
GGATTTCTGTTCATGGGGGTAATGATACCGATGAAACGAGAGAGGATGCTCACGATACGGGTTACTGATG
ATGAACATGCCCGGTTACTGGAACGTTGTGAGGGTAAACAACTGGCGGTATGGATGCGGCGGGACCAGAG
AAAAATCACTCAGGGTCAATGCCAGCGCTTCGTTAATACAGATGTAGGTGTTCCACAGGGTAGCCAGCAG
CATCCTGCGATGCAGATCCGGAACATAATGGTGCAGGGCGCTGACTTCCGCGTTTCCAGACTTTACGAAA
CACGGAAACCCAAGACCATTCATGTTGTTGCTCAGGTCGCAGACGTTTTGCAGCAGCAGTCGCTTCACGT
TCGCTCGCGTATCGGTGATTCATTCTGCTAACCAGTAAGGCAACCCCGCCAGCCTAGCCGGGTCCTCAAC
GACAGGAGCACGATCATGCGCACCCGTGGGGCCGCCATGCCGGCGATAATGGCCTGCTTCTCGCCGAAAC
GTTTGGTGGCGGGACCAGTGACGAAGGCTTGAGCGAGGGCGTGCAAGATTCCGAATACCGCAAGCGACAG
GCCGATCATCGTCGCGCTCCAGCGAAAGCGGTCCTCGCCGAAAATGACCCAGAGCGCTGCCGGCACCTGT
CCTACGAGTTGCATGATAAAGAACACAGTCATAAGTGCGGCGACGATAGTCATGCCCCGCGCCCACCGGA
AGGAGCTGACTGGGTTGAAGGCTCTCAAGGGCATCGGTCGAGATCCCGGTGCCTAATGAGTGAGCTAACT
TACATTAATTGCGTTGCGCTCACTGCCCGCTTTCCAGTCGGGAAACCTGTCGTGCCAGCTGCATTAATGA
ATCGGCCAACGCGCGGGGAGAGG
